Addgene plasmid #19807: pEGFP-U6-shR-E1-7
Depositing lab: Zuoshang Xu. Depositing organization: University of Massachusetts, Worcester. Publication: A construct with fluorescent indicators for conditional expression of miRNA. Qiu L, Wang H, Xia X, Zhou H, Xu Z. BMC Biotechnol. 2008 Oct 7;8:77. doi: 10.1186/1472-6750-8-77. PubMed 18840295.
Backbone
  Vector backbone: pEGFP-U6
  Backbone size w/o insert (bp): 5000
  Vector type: Mammalian Expression, RNAi
Growth in bacteria
  Bacterial resistance: Kanamycin, 50 μg/mL
  Growth temperature: 37°C
  Growth strain: DH5alpha
  Copy number: High Copy
Gene/Insert
  Gene/Insert name: shRNA
  Insert size (bp): 50
  Cloning method: Restriction Enzyme; 5′ cloning site PmeI (not destroyed); 3′ cloning site EcoRI (not destroyed)
  Sequencing primers: 5′ ATATCCCTTGGAGAAAAGCCTT
Terms and licenses: Academic/Nonprofit Terms; Industry Terms: Not Available to Industry
Depositor comments: Target sequence for shR-E1-7 - 5'-GCAATTAGGACGTTTCAACAGAT
How to cite: pEGFP-U6-shR-E1-7 was a gift from Zuoshang Xu (Addgene plasmid # 19807 ; http://n2t.net/addgene:19807 ; RRID:Addgene_19807)
