[The description below was written by a language model from this plasmid's Addgene catalogue record.]
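Description:
pEGFP-U6-shR-E1-7 is a mammalian expression and RNAi plasmid built on the pEGFP-U6 backbone, recorded as roughly 5 kb before insertion. It is maintained in E. coli as a high-copy plasmid under kanamycin selection. The record does not list the origin of replication or any mammalian selection marker, and no feature table is provided, so the detailed layout of the backbone cannot be confirmed beyond what its name implies: an EGFP reporter cassette together with a U6 promoter.

The payload is a short hairpin RNA insert of about 50 bp, cloned by restriction digestion between PmeI and EcoRI sites, both of which remain intact. U6 is an RNA polymerase III promoter commonly used to drive short, precisely terminated transcripts such as shRNAs, which fold into hairpins and are processed by the cellular RNAi machinery into small silencing RNAs. EGFP, as suggested by the backbone name, would serve as a fluorescent marker for identifying transfected cells. The depositor supplies a target sequence for the hairpin, designated shR-E1-7, but the record does not name the gene or species being targeted, so the identity of "E1" is left unstated here.

The associated publication concerns a construct with fluorescent indicators for conditional miRNA expression, which suggests this plasmid was used in that work as a conventional constitutive shRNA knockdown vector. However, its exact role in the study is not described in the record. Distribution is restricted to academic and nonprofit users.
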