>Addgene plasmid #19807 | pEGFP-U6-shR-E1-7 | addgene partial sequence | sequence record 25565 | EGFP-N 5'-CGTCGCCGTCCAGCTCGACCAG-3'
CCCGGNAACGCTCTCGCCCTTGCTCCCATGGTGGCGACCGGTGGATCCCGGAGCTTGAGCTCGAGATCTG
AGTCCGGTAGCGCTAGCGGATCTGACGGTTCACTAAACCAGCTCTGCTTATATAGACCTCCCACCGTACA
CGCCTACCGCCCATTTGCGTCAATGGGGCGGAGTTGTTACGACATTTTGGAAAGTCCCGTTGATTTTGGT
GCCAAAACAAACTCCCATTGACGTCAATGGGGTGGAGACTTGGAAATCCCCGTGAGTCAAACCGCTATCC
ACGCCCATTGATGTACTGCCAAAACCGCATCACCATGGTAATAGCGATGACTAATACGTAGATGTACTGC
CAAGTAGGAAAGTCCCATAAGGTCATGTACTGGGCATAATGCCAGGCGGGCCATTTACCGTCATTGACGT
CAATAGGGGGCGTACTTGGCATATGATACACTTGATGTACTGCCAAGTGGGCAGTTTACCGTAAATACTC
CACCCATTGACGTCAATGGAAAGTCCCTATTGGCGTTACTATGGGAACATACGTCATTATTGACGTCAAT
GGGCGGGGGTCGTTGGGCGGTCAGCCAGGCGGGCCATTTACCGTAAGTTATGTAACGCGGAACTCCATAT
ATGGGCTATGAACTAATGACCCCGTAATTGATTACTATTAATAACTAATGCATGGCGNTTAACCGGTTNT
CCNCCAGACTCAGGAACCAGAANNTGTGAAACTGTGNNNANNNNGNGCCNCNAANGGCCAGAACCGTAAA
AGGCCCGTTGCTGGGTTTTNCATAGGNNCNCCCCCTGAA
