>Addgene plasmid #19807 | pEGFP-U6-shR-E1-7 | addgene partial sequence | sequence record 25566 | mU6-F 5'-ATATCCCTTGGAGAAAAGCCTT-3'
GNGTTCACCATTTCAGAGAATCTGTTGAAACGTCCTAATTGCTTTTTTAATTCTTTGTTAGGCCTGGTAC
CTCTAGAGATATCCTGCAGTGGCCAATGCATTGGTTCGCGGCCGCCACCGCGGTGGAGCTCCAGCTTTTG
TTCCCTTTAGTGAGGGTTAATTGCGCGCTTGGCGTAATCATGGTCATAGCTGTTTCCTGTGTGAAATTGT
TATCCGCTCGGGCCCTGCCATAGCCTCAGGTTACTCATATATACTTTAGATTGATTTAAAACTTCATTTT
TAATTTAAAAGGATCTAGGTGAAGATCCTTTTTGATAATCTCATGACCAAAATCCCTTAACGTGAGTTTT
CGTTCCACTGAGCGTCAGACCCCGTAGAAAAGATCAAAGGATCTTCTTGAGATCCTTTTTTTCTGCGCGT
AATCTGCTGCTTGCAAACAAAAAAACCACCGCTACCAGCGGTGGTTTGTTTGCCGGATCAAGAGCTACCA
ACTCTTTTTCCGAAGGTAACTGGCTTCAGCAGAGCGCAGATACCAAATACTGTTCTTCTAGTGTAGCCGT
AGTTAGGCCACCACTTCAAGAACTCTGTAGCACCGCCTACATACCTCGCTCTGCTAATCCTGTTACCAGT
GGCTGCTGCCAGTGGCGATAAGTCGTGTCTTACCGGGTTGGACTCAAGACGATAGTTACCGGATAAGGCG
CAGCGGTCGGGCTGAACGGGGGGTTCGTGCACACAGCCCAGCTTGGAGCGAACGACCTACACCGAACTGA
GATACCTACAGCGTGAGCTATGAGAAAGCGCCACGCTTCCCGAAGGGAGAAAGGCGGACAGGTATCCGGT
AAGCGGCAGGGTCGGAACAGGAGAGCGCACGAGGGAGCTTCCAGGGGGAAANCGCCTGGTATCTTTTATA
GTCCTGNCCGGGTTTCGCCNCCCTCTGACTTGAGCGTCGATTTTTGTGATGCTCGTCAGGGGGGGCGGAG
CCTATGGAAAAACGCCAGCAACGCGGCCTTTTTTACGGNTCCTGGGCNTN
